Addgene plasmid #167597: pKP1964
Purpose: Express ExbB delta(205-214),ExbD
Depositing lab: Kathleen Postle. Depositing organization: Pennsylvania State University.
Backbone
  Vector backbone: pBAD24
  Vector type: Bacterial Expression
Growth in bacteria
  Bacterial resistance: Ampicillin, 100 μg/mL
  Growth temperature: 37°C
  Growth strain: DH5alpha
  Growth instructions: Select small colonies only, bacteria may require longer incubation time.
  Copy number: High Copy
Gene/Insert
  Gene/Insert name: ExbB, ExbD
  Species: Escherichia coli
  Mutation: exbB gene with in-frame deletion of codons 205-214 in pKP660 (PMID: 19627500)
  Cloning method: Restriction Enzyme; 5′ cloning site Unknown (unknown if destroyed)
Terms and licenses: Academic/Nonprofit Terms; Industry Terms: Not Available to Industry
How to cite: pKP1964 was a gift from Kathleen Postle (Addgene plasmid # 167597 ; http://n2t.net/addgene:167597 ; RRID:Addgene_167597)
