[The description below was written by a language model from this plasmid's Addgene catalogue record and pLannotate feature annotations shown in this document.]
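Description:
pKP1964 is a bacterial expression plasmid built on the pBAD24 backbone that provides arabinose-inducible expression of the Escherichia coli exbB and exbD genes, with exbB carrying an in-frame deletion of codons 205-214. According to the record it derives from an earlier plasmid, pKP660. It replicates in E. coli from a high-copy ColE1/pMB1-type origin and is selected with ampicillin through the bla β-lactamase gene. An M13 phage origin is also present, which in principle allows single-stranded DNA production with helper phage. Short fragments of bom, rop, the tetracycline resistance gene and its promoter are non-functional remnants of the pBR322 ancestry of the backbone.

The two genes sit in tandem downstream of the araBAD promoter, mirroring their native operon arrangement, so both are presumably transcribed as a single message. The divergently oriented araC gene encodes the regulator that represses the promoter in the absence of L-arabinose and activates it when the sugar is present, allowing expression levels to be titrated. Transcription is stopped by the rrnB T1 and T2 terminators, which follow a residual polylinker fragment and a 5S rRNA segment. No epitope tags are annotated.

ExbB and ExbD act with TonB in the energy-dependent transport of receptor-bound substrates. ExbB also protects ExbD from proteolysis and stabilises TonB. The construct is suited to testing how loss of ExbB residues 205-214 affects TonB system function while ExbD is co-expressed. The record does not state the exact cloning sites or the specific phenotype of the deletion.
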