Features (pLannotate 1.2.2; 16 found; start..end, strand, type, name):
      1..285     +  promoter       araBAD promoter: araBAD; promoter of the L-arabinose operon of E. coli; the araC regulatory gene is transcribed in the opposite direction (Guzman et al., 1995)
    320..1021    +  CDS            exbB: EXBB_ECOLI - Experimental evidence at protein level: Swiss-Prot protein existence level 1. Involved in the TonB-dependent energy-dependent transport of various receptor-bound substrates. Protects ExbD from proteolytic degradation and functionally stabilizes TonB. From Escherichia coli (strain K12).
   1031..1453    +  CDS            exbD: EXBD_ECOLI - Experimental evidence at protein level: Swiss-Prot protein existence level 1. Involved in the TonB-dependent energy-dependent transport of various receptor-bound substrates. From Escherichia coli (strain K12).
   1457..1494    +  misc_feature   MCS (fragment): pUC18/19 multiple cloning site
   1578..1693    +  ncRNA          5S rRNA: Accession: RF00001 - 5S ribosomal RNA
   1697..1783    +  terminator     rrnB T1 terminator: Escherichia coli rrnB; transcription terminator T1 from the E. coli rrnB gene
   1875..1902    +  terminator     rrnB T2 terminator: transcription terminator T2 from the E. coli rrnB gene
   1921..2012    +  promoter       AmpR promoter: bla
   2013..2873    +  CDS            AmpR: β-lactamase; bla; confers resistance to ampicillin, carbenicillin, and related antibiotics
   2915..3295    +  rep_origin     M13 ori (sequence partly withheld): M13 bacteriophage origin of replication; arrow indicates direction of (+) strand synthesis
   3481..4069    +  rep_origin     ori: high-copy-number ColE1/pMB1/pBR322/pUC origin of replication
   4255..4306    -  misc_feature   bom (fragment): basis of mobility region from pBR322
   4422..4461    -  CDS            rop (fragment): Rop protein, which maintains plasmids at low copy number; rop
   4462..4647    -  CDS            TcR (fragment): tetracycline efflux protein; tet; confers resistance to tetracycline
   4657..4675    +  promoter       tet promoter (fragment): E. coli promoter for tetracycline efflux protein gene
   4765..5643    -  CDS            araC: L-arabinose regulatory protein; araC
>Addgene plasmid #167597 | pKP1964 | addgene full sequence | sequence record 332907 | Addgene NGS Result
AAGAAACCAATTGTCCATATTGCATCAGACATTGCCGTCACTGCGTCTTTTACTGGCTCTTCTCGCTAAC
CAAACCGGTAACCCCGCTTATTAAAAGCATTCTGTAACAAAGCGGGACCAAAGCCATGACAAAAACGCGT
AACAAAAGTGTCTATAATCACGGCAGAAAAGTCCACATTGATTATTTGCACGGCGTCACACTTTGCTATG
CCATAGCATTTTTATCCATAAGATTAGCGGATCCTACCTGACGCTTTTTATCGCAACTCTCTACTGTTTC
TCCATACCCGTTTTTTTGGGCTAGCAGGAGGAATTCACCATGGGTAATAATTTAATGCAGACGGACCTTT
CCGTCTGGGGTATGTATCAGCACGCCGATATTGTCGTTAAGTGCGTGATGATTGGGCTTATTTTGGCCTC
CGTAGTCACCTGGGCAATCTTCTTCAGTAAGAGCGTAGAGTTCTTCAATCAGAAGCGTCGCCTTAAGCGC
GAGCAGCAACTGCTGGCTGAAGCGCGTTCCTTAAACCAGGCCAACGATATCGCCGCTGATTTTGGTAGCA
AAAGCTTAAGCCTGCATTTGCTCAATGAAGCGCAGAATGAGCTGGAACTGTCAGAAGGCAGCGACGATAA
CGAAGGTATTAAAGAACGTACCAGCTTCCGTCTGGAGCGTCGGGTCGCCGCAGTGGGTCGTCAAATGGGC
CGCGGTAACGGCTATCTGGCAACCATCGGCGCGATTTCTCCGTTCGTTGGTCTGTTTGGTACGGTCTGGG
GCATCATGAACAGCTTTATTGGTATCGCGCAAACGCAGACCACTAACCTGGCAGTCGTTGCGCCGGGTAT
CGCAGAAGCTCTGTTAGCAACGGCAATCGGCCTCGTGGCAGCGATTCCTGCGGTCGTTATCTATAACGTA
TTTGCACGCCAGATTGGCGGCCAGGTATTGTTGCTGCAAAGCCGTGACCTGGATCTGGAAGCCAGCGCCG
CTGCGCATCCGGTTCGTGTCGCACAAAAATTACGCGCAGGATAATATCCGATGGCAATGCATCTTAACGA
AAACCTCGACGATAACGGCGAAATGCATGATATCAACGTGACGCCGTTTATCGACGTGATGTTGGTTCTG
CTGATTATCTTTATGGTGGCGGCACCGTTAGCGACGGTAGATGTGAAGGTGAACTTGCCTGCTTCTACCA
GCACGCCGCAGCCGCGCCCGGAAAAACCGGTTTATCTGTCGGTGAAGGCAGACAACTCGATGTTTATCGG
TAACGATCCGGTCACCGATGAAACAATGATTACGGCGTTGAATGCGTTAACCGAAGGCAAGAAAGACACC
ACCATCTTCTTCCGAGCGGACAAAACCGTCGATTACGAGACGTTGATGAAGGTAATGGATACGCTGCATC
AGGCGGGTTACCTGAAGATAGGTCTGGTCGGCGAAGAAACCGCCAAAGCGAAGTAAGGGGATCCTCTAGA
GTCGACCTGCAGGCATGCAAGCTTGGCTGTTTTGGCGGATGAGAGAAGATTTTCAGCCTGATACAGATTA
AATCAGAACGCAGAAGCGGTCTGATAAAACAGAATTTGCCTGGCGGCAGTAGCGCGGTGGTCCCACCTGA
CCCCATGCCGAACTCAGAAGTGAAACGCCGTAGCGCCGATGGTAGTGTGGGGTCTCCCCATGCGAGAGTA
GGGAACTGCCAGGCATCAAATAAAACGAAAGGCTCAGTCGAAAGACTGGGCCTTTCGTTTTATCTGTTGT
TTGTCGGTGAACGCTCTCCTGAGTAGGACAAATCCGCCGGGAGCGGATTTGAACGTTGCGAAGCAACGGC
CCGGAGGGTGGCGGGCAGGACGCCCGCCATAAACTGCCAGGCATCAAATTAAGCAGAAGGCCATCCTGAC
GGATGGCCTTTTTGCGTTTCTACAAACTCTTTTGTTTATTTTTCTAAATACATTCAAATATGTATCCGCT
CATGAGACAATAACCCTGATAAATGCTTCAATAATATTGAAAAAGGAAGAGTATGAGTATTCAACATTTC
CGTGTCGCCCTTATTCCCTTTTTTGCGGCATTTTGCCTTCCTGTTTTTGCTCACCCAGAAACGCTGGTGA
AAGTAAAAGATGCTGAAGATCAGTTGGGTGCACGAGTGGGTTACATCGAACTGGATCTCAACAGCGGTAA
GATCCTTGAGAGTTTTCGCCCCGAAGAACGTTTTCCAATGATGAGCACTTTTAAAGTTCTGCTATGTGGC
GCGGTATTATCCCGTGTTGACGCCGGGCAAGAGCAACTCGGTCGCCGCATACACTATTCTCAGAATGACT
TGGTTGAGTACTCACCAGTCACAGAAAAGCATCTTACGGATGGCATGACAGTAAGAGAATTATGCAGTGC
TGCCATAACCATGAGTGATAACACTGCGGCCAACTTACTTCTGACAACGATCGGAGGACCGAAGGAGCTA
ACCGCTTTTTTGCACAACATGGGGGATCATGTAACTCGCCTTGATCGTTGGGAACCGGAGCTGAATGAAG
CCATACCAAACGACGAGCGTGACACCACGATGCCTGTAGCAATGGCAACAACGTTGCGCAAACTATTAAC
TGGCGAACTACTTACTCTAGCTTCCCGGCAACAATTAATAGACTGGATGGAGGCGGATAAAGTTGCAGGA
CCACTTCTGCGCTCGGCCCTTCCGGCTGGCTGGTTTATTGCTGATAAATCTGGAGCCGGTGAGCGTGGGT
CTCGCGGTATCATTGCAGCACTGGGGCCAGATGGTAAGCCCTCCCGTATCGTAGTTATCTACACGACGGG
GAGTCAGGCAACTATGGATGAACGAAATAGACAGATCGCTGAGATAGGTGCCTCACTGATTAAGCATTGG
TAACTGTCAGACCAAGTTTACTCATATATACTTTAGATTGATT
[125 nt withheld, positions 2914-3038]
C
[141 nt withheld, positions 3040-3180]
CCTTTGACGTTGGAGTCCACGTTCTTT
[37 nt withheld, positions 3208-3244]
ACCCTATCTCGGGCTATTCTTTTGATTTATAAGGGATTTTGCCGATTTCGGCCTATTGGTTAAAAAATGA
GCTGATTTAACAAAAATTTAACGCGAATTTTAACAAAATATTAACGTTTACAATTTAAAAGGATCTAGGT
GAAGATCCTTTTTGATAATCTCATGACCAAAATCCCTTAACGTGAGTTTTCGTTCCACTGAGCGTCAGAC
CCCGTAGAAAAGATCAAAGGATCTTCTTGAGATCCTTTTTTTCTGCGCGTAATCTGCTGCTTGCAAACAA
AAAAACCACCGCTACCAGCGGTGGTTTGTTTGCCGGATCAAGAGCTACCAACTCTTTTTCCGAAGGTAAC
TGGCTTCAGCAGAGCGCAGATACCAAATACTGTCCTTCTAGTGTAGCCGTAGTTAGGCCACCACTTCAAG
AACTCTGTAGCACCGCCTACATACCTCGCTCTGCTAATCCTGTTACCAGTGGCTGCTGCCAGTGGCGATA
AGTCGTGTCTTACCGGGTTGGACTCAAGACGATAGTTACCGGATAAGGCGCAGCGGTCGGGCTGAACGGG
GGGTTCGTGCACACAGCCCAGCTTGGAGCGAACGACCTACACCGAACTGAGATACCTACAGCGTGAGCTA
TGAGAAAGCGCCACGCTTCCCGAAGGGAGAAAGGCGGACAGGTATCCGGTAAGCGGCAGGGTCGGAACAG
GAGAGCGCACGAGGGAGCTTCCAGGGGGAAACGCCTGGTATCTTTATAGTCCTGTCGGGTTTCGCCACCT
CTGACTTGAGCGTCGATTTTTGTGATGCTCGTCAGGGGGGCGGAGCCTATGGAAAAACGCCAGCAACGCG
GCCTTTTTACGGTTCCTGGCCTTTTGCTGGCCTTTTGCTCACATGTTCTTTCCTGCGTTATCCCCTGATT
CTGTGGATAACCGTATTACCGCCTTTGAGTGAGCTGATACCGCTCGCCGCAGCCGAACGACCGAGCGCAG
CGAGTCAGTGAGCGAGGAAGCGGAAGAGCGCCTGATGCGGTATTTTCTCCTTACGCATCTGTGCGGTATT
TCACACCGCATAGGGTCATGGCTGCGCCCCGACACCCGCCAACACCCGCTGACGCGCCCTGACGGGCTTG
TCTGCTCCCGGCATCCGCTTACAGACAAGCTGTGACCGTCTCCGGGAGCTGCATGTGTCAGAGGTTTTCA
CCGTCATCACCGAAACGCGCGAGGCAGAAGGAGATGGCGCCCAACAGTCCCCCGGCCACGGGGCCTGCCA
CCATACCCACGCCGAAACAAGCGCTCATGAGCCCGAAGTGGCGAGCCCGATCTTCCCCATCGGTGATGTC
GGCGATATAGGCGCCAGCAACCGCACCTGTGGCGCCGGTGATGCCGGCCACGATGCGTCCGGCGTAGAGG
ATCTGCTCATGTTTGACAGCTTATCATCGATGCATAATGTGCCTGTCAAATGGACGAAGCAGGGATTCTG
CAAACCCTATGCTACTCCGTCAAGCCGTCAATTGTCTGATTCGTTACCAATTATGACAACTTGACGGCTA
CATCATTCACTTTTTCTTCACAACCGGCACGGAACTCGCTCGGGCTGGCCCCGGTGCATTTTTTAAATAC
CCGCGAGAAATAGAGTTGATCGTCAAAACCAACATTGCGACCGACGGTGGCGATAGGCATCCGGGTGGTG
CTCAAAAGCAGCTTCGCCTGGCTGATACGTTGGTCCTCGCGCCAGCTTAAGACGCTAATCCCTAACTGCT
GGCGGAAAAGATGTGACAGACGCGACGGCGACAAGCAAACATGCTGTGCGACGCTGGCGATATCAAAATT
GCTGTCTGCCAGGTGATCGCTGATGTACTGACAAGCCTCGCGTACCCGATTATCCATCGGTGGATGGAGC
GACTCGTTAATCGCTTCCATGCGCCGCAGTAACAATTGCTCAAGCAGATTTATCGCCAGCAGCTCCGAAT
AGCGCCCTTCCCCTTGCCCGGCGTTAATGATTTGCCCAAACAGGTCGCTGAAATGCGGCTGGTGCGCTTC
ATCCGGGCGAAAGAACCCCGTATTGGCAAATATTGACGGCCAGTTAAGCCATTCATGCCAGTAGGCGCGC
GGACGAAAGTAAACCCACTGGTGATACCATTCGCGAGCCTCCGGATGACGACCGTAGTGATGAATCTCTC
CTGGCGGGAACAGCAAAATATCACCCGGTCGGCAAACAAATTCTCGTCCCTGATTTTTCACCACCCCCTG
ACCGCGAATGGTGAGATTGAGAATATAACCTTTCATTCCCAGCGGTCGGTCGATAAAAAAATCGAGATAA
CCGTTGGCCTCAATCGGCGTTAAACCCGCCACCAGATGGGCATTAAACGAGTATCCCGGCAGCAGGGGAT
CATTTTGCGCTTCAGCCATACTTTTCATACTCCCGCCATTCAGAG
